Addgene plasmid #103286: LSB-hsa-miR-185-3p
Purpose: Used to sense miRNA activity using fluorescence based tools. hsa-miR-185-3p target in 3' UTR of of mKate. miRNA activity can be measured by the repression of mKate2 relative to EBFP2 fluorescent proteins . Plasmid is inherently unstable; please see Depositor Comments
Depositing lab: Ron Weiss. Depositing organization: Massachusetts Institute of Technology. Publication: A mixed antagonistic/synergistic miRNA repression model enables accurate predictions of multi-input miRNA sensor activity. Gam JJ, Babb J, Weiss R. Nat Commun. 2018 Jun 22;9(1):2430. doi: 10.1038/s41467-018-04575-0. PubMed 29934631.
Backbone
  Vector backbone: Low Sensor Backbone (LSB)
  Vector type: Mammalian Expression, Synthetic Biology
Growth in bacteria
  Bacterial resistance: Ampicillin and Kanamycin, 100 & 50 μg/mL
  Growth temperature: 30°C
  Growth strain: NEB Stable
  Copy number: High Copy
Gene/Insert
  Gene/Insert name: hsa-miR-185-3p target
  Species: H. sapiens (human)
  Entrez Gene: MIR185 (a.k.a. MIRN185, miR-185)
  Promoter: EF-1a
  Cloning method: Gibson Cloning
Terms and licenses: Academic/Nonprofit Terms; Industry Terms: Not Available to Industry
Depositor comments: Please note that this plasmid is inherently unstable due to a repeating poly A element. We recommend performing a diagnostic digest on multiple colonies upon receipt. The depositors would like to note the presence of several discrepancies between the depositor sequence and physical plasmid sequence. In particular, the sequences upstream and downstream of the puromycin coding region have 10 bp insertions which do not affect the ability to perform puromycin selection. The sequences for those regions within the physical plasmids are as follows: Upstream of Puro: GAATTCGACCGCCTGTCTCAAGGTGCCACC; Downstream of Puro: GCTTTGAGACTACGCGTGAATTCACTCCTC.
How to cite: LSB-hsa-miR-185-3p was a gift from Ron Weiss (Addgene plasmid # 103286 ; http://n2t.net/addgene:103286 ; RRID:Addgene_103286)
