[The description below was written by a language model from this plasmid's Addgene catalogue record and pLannotate feature annotations shown in this document.]
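Description:
LSB-hsa-miR-185-3p is a mammalian expression plasmid from a synthetic-biology series of fluorescent microRNA sensors, built on the Low Sensor Backbone (LSB). The annotated depositor sequence is about 11 kb. It is propagated in E. coli from a high-copy ColE1/pUC-type origin and carries both a β-lactamase gene (ampicillin) and an aph(3')-Ia gene (kanamycin), matching the dual bacterial selection listed in the record. A puromycin N-acetyltransferase coding sequence followed by a rabbit β-globin poly(A) signal provides for puromycin selection in mammalian cells. No promoter is annotated immediately upstream of it in the feature table.

The payload consists of two parallel transcription units, each driven by the human EF-1α core promoter with its intron A and terminated by a β-globin poly(A) signal. Gateway attB4, attB1 and attB2 scars flank the promoter and coding segments. One unit expresses the red fluorescent protein mKate2, whose 3' UTR contains a target site for human miR-185-3p. This target is not separately annotated but presumably lies in the unannotated stretch between the mKate2 cassette and its poly(A) region. The other unit expresses the blue protein EBFP2 without the target and serves as an internal reference for delivery and expression level. When miR-185-3p is active in a transfected cell, mKate2 output is repressed relative to EBFP2, so the red-to-blue ratio reports miRNA activity.

The depositor notes that the repeated poly(A) elements make the plasmid inherently unstable. The physical plasmid also differs slightly from the deposited sequence, including short insertions flanking the puromycin coding region that do not affect selection.
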