Features (pLannotate 1.2.2; 28 found; start..end, strand, type, name):
     87..675     -  rep_origin     ori: high-copy-number ColE1/pMB1/pBR322/pUC origin of replication
    846..1706    -  CDS            AmpR: β-lactamase; bla; confers resistance to ampicillin, carbenicillin, and related antibiotics
   1707..1778    -  promoter       AmpR promoter: bla
   1857..2456    +  CDS            PuroR: puromycin N-acetyltransferase; pac from Streptomyces alboniger; confers resistance to puromycin
   2461..2541    +  CDS            HBB (fragment): HBB_PONPY - Experimental evidence at transcript level: Swiss-Prot protein existence level 2. Involved in oxygen transport from the lung to the various peripheral tissues. From Pongo pygmaeus (Bornean orangutan).
   2612..2667    +  polyA_signal   β-globin poly(A) signal: rabbit β-globin polyadenylation signal (Gil and Proudfoot, 1987)
   3646..3666    +  protein_bind   attB4: mutant version of attB; core recombination site for the Gateway® BP reaction BP Clonase™
   3734..3945    +  promoter       EF-1α core promoter: core promoter for human elongation factor EF-1α
   3946..4884    +  intron         EF-1α intron A: intron upstream of the start codon of human EF-1α
   4911..4931    +  protein_bind   attB1: mutant version of attB; core recombination site for the Gateway® BP reaction BP Clonase™
   4951..5646    +  CDS            mKate2: mKate2 is a basic (constitutively fluorescent) red fluorescent protein published in 2009, derived from Entacmaea quadricolor. It is reported to be a rapidly-maturing monomer with moderate acid sensitivity.
   5666..5690    -  protein_bind   attB2: mutant version of attB; recombination site for the Gateway® BP reaction BP Clonase™
   5834..5908    +  CDS            HBB (fragment): HBB_PONPY - Experimental evidence at transcript level: Swiss-Prot protein existence level 2. Involved in oxygen transport from the lung to the various peripheral tissues. From Pongo pygmaeus (Bornean orangutan).
   5979..6034    +  polyA_signal   β-globin poly(A) signal: rabbit β-globin polyadenylation signal (Gil and Proudfoot, 1987)
   6418..6443    +  misc_feature   SA: splice acceptor site
   7115..7135    +  protein_bind   attB4: mutant version of attB; core recombination site for the Gateway® BP reaction BP Clonase™
   7203..7414    +  promoter       EF-1α core promoter: core promoter for human elongation factor EF-1α
   7415..8353    +  intron         EF-1α intron A: intron upstream of the start codon of human EF-1α
   8380..8400    +  protein_bind   attB1: mutant version of attB; core recombination site for the Gateway® BP reaction BP Clonase™
   8411..9127    +  CDS            EBFP2: EBFP2 is a basic (constitutively fluorescent) blue fluorescent protein published in 2007, derived from Aequorea victoria. It is reported to be a rapidly-maturing monomer with moderate acid sensitivity.
   9135..9159    -  protein_bind   attB2: mutant version of attB; recombination site for the Gateway® BP reaction BP Clonase™
   9163..9243    +  CDS            HBB (fragment): HBB_PONPY - Experimental evidence at transcript level: Swiss-Prot protein existence level 2. Involved in oxygen transport from the lung to the various peripheral tissues. From Pongo pygmaeus (Bornean orangutan).
   9314..9369    +  polyA_signal   β-globin poly(A) signal: rabbit β-globin polyadenylation signal (Gil and Proudfoot, 1987)
   9752..9774    -  protein_bind   lac operator (fragment): The lac repressor binds to the lac operator to inhibit transcription in E. coli. This inhibition can be relieved by adding lactose or isopropyl-β-D-thiogalactopyranoside (IPTG). lac repressor encoded by lacI
   9778..9808    -  promoter       lac promoter: promoter for the E. coli lac operon
   9823..9844    -  protein_bind   CAP binding site: CAP binding activates transcription in the presence of cAMP. E. coli catabolite activator protein
   9857..9896    -  CDS            lacI (fragment): lac repressor; lacI; The lac repressor binds to the lac operator to inhibit transcription in E. coli. This inhibition can be relieved by adding lactose or isopropyl-β-D-thiogalactopyranoside (IPTG).
  10069..10878   +  CDS            KanR: aminoglycoside phosphotransferase; aph(3')-Ia; confers resistance to kanamycin in bacteria or G418 (Geneticin®) in eukaryotes
>Addgene plasmid #103286 | LSB-hsa-miR-185-3p | depositor full sequence | sequence record 195621 | Full Sequence
AATTGAGGGGATAACGCAGGAAAGAACATGTGAGCAAAAGGCCAGCAAAAGGCCAGGAACCGTAAAAAGG
CCGCGTTGCTGGCGTTTTTCCATAGGCTCCGCCCCCCTGACGAGCATCACAAAAATCGACGCTCAAGTCA
GAGGTGGCGAAACCCGACAGGACTATAAAGATACCAGGCGTTTCCCCCTGGAAGCTCCCTCGTGCGCTCT
CCTGTTCCGACCCTGCCGCTTACCGGATACCTGTCCGCCTTTCTCCCTTCGGGAAGCGTGGCGCTTTCTC
ATAGCTCACGCTGTAGGTATCTCAGTTCGGTGTAGGTCGTTCGCTCCAAGCTGGGCTGTGTGCACGAACC
CCCCGTTCAGCCCGACCGCTGCGCCTTATCCGGTAACTATCGTCTTGAGTCCAACCCGGTAAGACACGAC
TTATCGCCACTGGCAGCAGCCACTGGTAACAGGATTAGCAGAGCGAGGTATGTAGGCGGTGCTACAGAGT
TCTTGAAGTGGTGGCCTAACTACGGCTACACTAGAAGAACAGTATTTGGTATCTGCGCTCTGCTGAAGCC
AGTTACCTTCGGAAAAAGAGTTGGTAGCTCTTGATCCGGCAAACAAACCACCGCTGGTAGCGGTGGTTTT
TTTGTTTGCAAGCAGCAGATTACGCGCAGAAAAAAAGGATCTCAAGAAGATCCTTTGATCTTTTCTACGG
GGTCTGACGCTCAGTGGAACGAAAACTCACGTTAAGGGATTTTGGTCATGAGATTATCAAAAAGGATCTT
CACCTAGATCCTTTTAAATTAAAAATGAAGTTTTAAATCAATCTAAAGTATATATGAGTAAACTTGGTCT
GACAGTTACCAATGCTTAATCAGTGAGGCACCTATCTCAGCGATCTGTCTATTTCGTTCATCCATAGTTG
CCTGACTCCCCGTCGTGTAGATAACTACGATACGGGAGGGCTTACCATCTGGCCCCAGTGCTGCAATGAT
ACCGCGAGAACCACGCTCACCGGCTCCAGATTTATCAGCAATAAACCAGCCAGCCGGAAGGGCCGAGCGC
AGAAGTGGTCCTGCAACTTTATCCGCCTCCATCCAGTCTATTAATTGTTGCCGGGAAGCTAGAGTAAGTA
GTTCGCCAGTTAATAGTTTGCGCAACGTTGTTGCCATTGCTACAGGCATCGTGGTGTCACGCTCGTCGTT
TGGTATGGCTTCATTCAGCTCCGGTTCCCAACGATCAAGGCGAGTTACATGATCCCCCATGTTGTGCAAA
AAAGCGGTTAGCTCCTTCGGTCCTCCGATCGTTGTCAGAAGTAAGTTGGCCGCAGTGTTATCACTCATGG
TTATGGCAGCACTGCATAATTCTCTTACTGTCATGCCATCCGTAAGATGCTTTTCTGTGACTGGTGAGTA
CTCAACCAAGTCATTCTGAGAATAGTGTATGCGGCGACCGAGTTGCTCTTGCCCGGCGTCAATACGGGAT
AATACCGCGCCACATAGCAGAACTTTAAAAGTGCTCATCATTGGAAAACGTTCTTCGGGGCGAAAACTCT
CAAGGATCTTACCGCTGTTGAGATCCAGTTCGATGTAACCCACTCGTGCACCCAACTGATCTTCAGCATC
TTTTACTTTCACCAGCGTTTCTGGGTGAGCAAAAACAGGAAGGCAAAATGCCGCAAAAAAGGGAATAAGG
GCGACACGGAAATGTTGAATACTCATACTCTTCCTTTTTCAATATTATTGAAGCATTTATCAGGGTTATT
GTCTCATGAGCGGATACATATTTGAATGTAGCTCCGAATTTCTCGAGGGCTTGTCGACGACGGCGGTCTC
CGTCGTCAGGATCATGAATTCGACCCGCCTGCCACCATGACCGAGTACAAGCCCACGGTGCGCCTCGCCA
CCCGCGACGACGTCCCCCGGGCCGTACGCACCCTCGCCGCCGCGTTCGCCGACTACCCCGCCACGCGCCA
CACCGTCGACCCGGACCGCCACATCGAGCGGGTCACCGAGCTGCAAGAACTCTTCCTCACGCGCGTCGGG
CTCGACATCGGCAAGGTGTGGGTCGCGGACGACGGCGCCGCGGTGGCGGTCTGGACCACGCCGGAGAGCG
TCGAAGCGGGGGCGGTGTTCGCCGAGATCGGCCCGCGCATGGCCGAGTTGAGCGGTTCCCGGCTGGCCGC
GCAGCAACAGATGGAAGGCCTCCTGGCGCCGCACCGGCCCAAGGAGCCCGCGTGGTTCCTGGCCACCGTC
GGCGTCTCGCCCGACCACCAGGGCAAGGGTCTGGGCAGCGCCGTCGTGCTCCCCGGAGTGGAGGCGGCCG
AGCGCGCCGGGGTGCCCGCCTTCCTGGAGACATCCGCGCCCCGCAACCTCCCCTTCTACGAGCGGCTCGG
CTTCACCGTCACCGCCGACGTCGAGGTGCCCGAAGGACCGCGCACCTGGTGCATGACCCGCAAGCCCGGT
GCCTGATACGCGTGAATTCACTCCTCAGGTGCAGGCTGCCTATCAGAAGGTGGTGGCTGGTGTGGCCAAT
GCCCTGGCTCACAAATACCACTGAGATCTTTTTCCCTCTGCCAAAAATTATGGGGACATCATGAAGCCCC
TTGAGCATCTGACTTCTGGCTAATAAAGGAAATTTATTTTCATTGCAATAGTGTGTTGGAATTTTTTGTG
TCTCTCACTCGGAAGGACATATGGGAGGGCAAATCATTTAAAACATCAGAATGAGTATTTGGTTTAGAGT
TTGGCAACATATGCCCATATGCTGGCTGCCATGAACAAAGGTTGGCTATAAAGAGGTCATCAGTATATGA
AACAGCCCCCTGCTGTCCATTCCTTATTCCATAGAAAAGCCTTGACTTGAGGTTAGATTTTTTTTATATT
TTGTTTTGTGTTATTTTTTTCTTTAACATCCCTAAAATTTTCCTTACATGTTTTACTAGCCAGATTTTTC
CTCCTCTCCTGACTACTCCCAGTCATAGCTGTCCCTCTTCTCTTATGGAGATCCCTCGACCTGCAGCCCA
AGCTTGAATTCTCTAGAATTACCCTGTTATCCCTATGCTTGGTTTACCGAGCTCTTATTGGTTTTCAAAC
TTCATTGACTGTGCCCAACGCGCCTGGGAGCTCACGGGGACAGCCCCCCCCCAAAGCCCCCAGGGATGTA
ATTACGTCCCTCCCCCGCTAGGGGGCAGCAGCGAGCCGCCCGGGGCTCCGCTCCGGTCCGGCGCTCCCCC
CGCATCCCCGAGCCGGCAGCGTGCGGGGACAGCCCGGGCACGGGGAAGGTGGCACGGGATCGCTTTCCTC
TGAACGCTTCTCGCTGCTCTTTGAGCCTGCAGACACCTGGGGGGATACGGGGAAAAAGCTAGGCTGAAAG
ACCGGTTCTTAGAATGACACGCGCCTGGGAGCTCACGGGGACAGCCCCCCCCCAAAGCCCCCAGGGATGT
AATTACGTCCCTCCCCCGCTAGGGGGCAGCAGCGAGCCGCCCGGGGCTCCGCTCCGGTCCGGCGCTCCCC
CCGCATCCCCGAGCCGGCAGCGTGCGGGGACAGCCCGGGCACGGGGAAGGTGGCACGGGATCGCTTTCCT
CTGAACGCTTCTCGCTGCTCTTTGAGCCTGCAGACACCTGGGGGGATACGGGGAAAAAGCTAACTTCTGA
GACGACAACTTTGTATAGAAAAGTTGGCTCCGAATTCGCCCTTGACAGCAGAGATCCAGTTTGGTTAATT
AATTGGCTCCGGTGCCCGTCAGTGGGCAGAGCGCACATCGCCCACAGTCCCCGAGAAGTTGTGGGGAGGG
GTCGGCAATTGAACCGGTGCCTAGAGAAGGTGGCGCGGGGTAAACTGGGAAAGTGATGTCGTGTACTGGC
TCCGCCTTTTTCCCGAGGGTGGGGGAGAACCGTATATAAGTGCAGTAGTCGCCGTGAACGTTCTTTTTCG
CAACGGGTTTGCCGCCAGAACACAGGTAAGTGCCGTGTGTGGTTCCCGCGGGCCTGGCCTCTTTACGGGT
TATGGCCCTTGCGTGCCTTGAATTACTTCCACCTGGCTGCAGTACGTGATTCTTGATCCCGAGCTTCGGG
TTGGAAGTGGGTGGGAGAGTTCGAGGCCTTGCGCTTAAGGAGCCCCTTCGCCTCGTGCTTGAGTTGAGGC
CTGGCCTGGGCGCTGGGGCCGCCGCGTGCGAATCTGGTGGCACCTTCGCGCCTGTCTCGCTGCTTTCGAT
AAGTCTCTAGCCATTTAAAATTTTTGATGACCTGCTGCGACGCTTTTTTTCTGGCAAGATAGTCTTGTAA
ATGCGGGCCAAGATCTGCACACTGGTATTTCGGTTTTTGGGGCCGCGGGCGGCGACGGGGCCCGTGCGTC
CCAGCGCACATGTTCGGCGAGGCGGGGCCTGCGAGCGCGGCCACCGAGAATCGGACGGGGGTAGTCTCAA
GCTGGCCGGCCTGCTCTGGTGCCTGGCCTCGCGCCGCCGTGTATCGCCCCGCCCTGGGCGGCAAGGCTGG
CCCGGTCGGCACCAGTTGCGTGAGCGGAAAGATGGCCGCTTCCCGGCCCTGCTGCAGGGAGCTCAAAATG
GAGGACGCGGCGCTCGGGAGAGCGGGCGGGTGAGTCACCCACACAAAGGAAAAGGGCCTTTCCGTCCTCA
GCCGTCGCTTCATGTGACTCCACGGAGTACCGGGCGCCGTCCAGGCACCTCGATTAGTTCTCGAGCTTTT
GGAGTACGTCGTCTTTAGGTTGGGGGGAGGGGTTTTATGCGATGGAGTTTCCCCACACTGAGTGGGTGGA
GACTGAAGTTAGGCCAGCTTGGCACTTGATGTAATTCTCCTTGGAATTTGCCCTTTTTGAGTTTGGATCT
TGGTTCATTCTCAAGCCTCAGACAGTGGTTCAAAGTTTTTTTCTTCCATTTCAGGTGTCGTGAGAAGGGC
GAATTCGACCCAAGTTTGTACAAAAAAGCAGGCTGGATCCAGGTGCCACCATGGTGAGCGAGCTGATTAA
GGAGAACATGCACATGAAGCTGTACATGGAGGGCACCGTGAACAACCACCACTTCAAGTGCACATCCGAG
GGCGAAGGCAAGCCCTACGAGGGCACCCAGACCATGAGAATCAAGGCGGTCGAGGGCGGCCCTCTCCCCT
TCGCCTTCGACATCCTGGCTACCAGCTTCATGTACGGCAGCAAAACCTTCATCAACCACACCCAGGGCAT
CCCCGACTTCTTTAAGCAGTCCTTCCCCGAGGGCTTCACATGGGAGAGAGTCACCACATACGAAGATGGG
GGCGTGCTGACCGCTACCCAGGACACCAGCCTCCAGGACGGCTGCCTCATCTACAACGTCAAGATCAGAG
GGGTGAACTTCCCATCCAACGGCCCTGTGATGCAGAAGAAAACACTCGGCTGGGAGGCCTCCACCGAGAC
ACTGTACCCCGCTGACGGCGGCCTGGAAGGCAGAGCCGACATGGCCCTGAAGCTCGTGGGCGGGGGCCAC
CTGATCTGCAACCTTAAGACCACATACAGATCCAAGAAACCCGCTAAGAACCTCAAGATGCCCGGCGTCT
ACTATGTGGACAGGAGACTGGAAAGAATCAAGGAGGCCGACAAAGAGACATACGTCGAGCAGCACGAGGT
GGCTGTGGCCAGATACTGCGACCTCCCTAGCAAACTGGGGCACAAACTTAATTGAGAATTCTACCACCCA
GCTTTCTTGTACAAAGTGGTACGTCTCAAGACCAGAGGTCTCTGCTTAAACTTAAGACCAGAGGAAAGCC
AGCCCCTGACCAGAGGAAAGCCAGCCCCTGACCAGAGGAAAGCCAGCCCCTGACCAGAGGAAAGCCAGCC
CCTCAACCAGAAGAGACCTGTGCTTCACTCCTCAGGTGCAGGCTGCCTATCAGAAGGTGGTGGCTGGTGT
GGCCAATGCCCTGGCTCACAAATACCACTGAGATCTTTTTCCCTCTGCCAAAAATTATGGGGACATCATG
AAGCCCCTTGAGCATCTGACTTCTGGCTAATAAAGGAAATTTATTTTCATTGCAATAGTGTGTTGGAATT
TTTTGTGTCTCTCACTCGGAAGGACATATGGGAGGGCAAATCATTTAAAACATCAGAATGAGTATTTGGT
TTAGAGTTTGGCAACATATGCCCATATGCTGGCTGCCATGAACAAAGGTTGGCTATAAAGAGGTCATCAG
TATATGAAACAGCCCCCTGCTGTCCATTCCTTATTCCATAGAAAAGCCTTGACTTGAGGTTAGATTTTTT
TTATATTTTGTTTTGTGTTATTTTTTTCTTTAACATCCCTAAAATTTTCCTTACATGTTTTACTAGCCAG
ATTTTTCCTCCTCTCCTGACTACTCCCAGTCATAGCTGTCCCTCTTCTCTTATGGAGATCCCGAGCGGTG
CGTTTTTATGCTTGTAGTATTGTATAATGTTTTTAAGATCCAAGCTTCTGACCTCTTCTCTTCCTCCCAC
AGGGCCTCGAGACAATTGCATCGATGGTACCAGTGAAAGTCTGCAATGAATTCGAGTTGGCGCGCCTGTC
ATTCTAAATCTCTCTTTCAGCCTAAAGCTTTTTCCCCGTATCCCCCCAGGTGTCTGCAGGCTCAAAGAGC
AGCGAGAAGCGTTCAGAGGAAAGCGATCCCGTGCCACCTTCCCCGTGCCCGGGCTGTCCCCGCACGCTGC
CGGCTCGGGGATGCGGGGGGAGCGCCGGACCGGAGCGGAGCCCCGGGCGGCTCGCTGCTGCCCCCTAGCG
GGGGAGGGACGTAATTACATCCCTGGGGGCTTTGGGAGGGGGCTGTCCCCGTGAGCTCCCAGGCGCGCCT
GTCATTCTAAATCTCTCTTTCAGCCTAAAGCTTTTTCCCCGTATCCCCCCAGGTGTCTGCAGGCTCAAAG
AGCAGCGAGAAGCGTTCAGAGGAAAGCGATCCCGTGCCACCTTCCCCGTGCCCGGGCTGTCCCCGCACGC
TGCCGGCTCGGGGATGCGGGGGGAGCGCCGGACCGGAGCGGAGCCCCGGGCGGCTCGCTGCTGCCCCCTA
GCGGGGGAGGGACGTAATTACATCCCTGGGGGCTTTGGGGGGGGGCTGTCCCCGTGAGCTCCCAGGCGCG
CCAACTCGGTACCGTATCGATGTCGACGTTAACGCTAGTGATATCAACTTTGTATAGAAAAGTTGGCTCC
GAATTCGCCCTTGACAGCAGAGATCCAGTTTGGTTAATTAATTGGCTCCGGTGCCCGTCAGTGGGCAGAG
CGCACATCGCCCACAGTCCCCGAGAAGTTGTGGGGAGGGGTCGGCAATTGAACCGGTGCCTAGAGAAGGT
GGCGCGGGGTAAACTGGGAAAGTGATGTCGTGTACTGGCTCCGCCTTTTTCCCGAGGGTGGGGGAGAACC
GTATATAAGTGCAGTAGTCGCCGTGAACGTTCTTTTTCGCAACGGGTTTGCCGCCAGAACACAGGTAAGT
GCCGTGTGTGGTTCCCGCGGGCCTGGCCTCTTTACGGGTTATGGCCCTTGCGTGCCTTGAATTACTTCCA
CCTGGCTGCAGTACGTGATTCTTGATCCCGAGCTTCGGGTTGGAAGTGGGTGGGAGAGTTCGAGGCCTTG
CGCTTAAGGAGCCCCTTCGCCTCGTGCTTGAGTTGAGGCCTGGCCTGGGCGCTGGGGCCGCCGCGTGCGA
ATCTGGTGGCACCTTCGCGCCTGTCTCGCTGCTTTCGATAAGTCTCTAGCCATTTAAAATTTTTGATGAC
CTGCTGCGACGCTTTTTTTCTGGCAAGATAGTCTTGTAAATGCGGGCCAAGATCTGCACACTGGTATTTC
GGTTTTTGGGGCCGCGGGCGGCGACGGGGCCCGTGCGTCCCAGCGCACATGTTCGGCGAGGCGGGGCCTG
CGAGCGCGGCCACCGAGAATCGGACGGGGGTAGTCTCAAGCTGGCCGGCCTGCTCTGGTGCCTGGCCTCG
CGCCGCCGTGTATCGCCCCGCCCTGGGCGGCAAGGCTGGCCCGGTCGGCACCAGTTGCGTGAGCGGAAAG
ATGGCCGCTTCCCGGCCCTGCTGCAGGGAGCTCAAAATGGAGGACGCGGCGCTCGGGAGAGCGGGCGGGT
GAGTCACCCACACAAAGGAAAAGGGCCTTTCCGTCCTCAGCCGTCGCTTCATGTGACTCCACGGAGTACC
GGGCGCCGTCCAGGCACCTCGATTAGTTCTCGAGCTTTTGGAGTACGTCGTCTTTAGGTTGGGGGGAGGG
GTTTTATGCGATGGAGTTTCCCCACACTGAGTGGGTGGAGACTGAAGTTAGGCCAGCTTGGCACTTGATG
TAATTCTCCTTGGAATTTGCCCTTTTTGAGTTTGGATCTTGGTTCATTCTCAAGCCTCAGACAGTGGTTC
AAAGTTTTTTTCTTCCATTTCAGGTGTCGTGAGAAGGGCGAATTCGACCCAAGTTTGTACAAAAAAGCAG
GCTCGCCACCATGGTGAGCAAGGGCGAGGAGCTGTTCACCGGGGTGGTGCCCATCCTGGTCGAGCTGGAC
GGCGACGTAAACGGCCACAAGTTCAGCGTGAGGGGCGAGGGCGAGGGCGATGCCACCAACGGCAAGCTGA
CCCTGAAGTTCATCTGCACCACCGGCAAGCTGCCCGTGCCCTGGCCCACCCTCGTGACCACCCTGAGCCA
CGGCGTGCAGTGCTTCGCCCGCTACCCCGACCACATGAAGCAGCACGACTTCTTCAAGTCCGCCATGCCC
GAAGGCTACGTCCAGGAGCGCACCATCTTCTTCAAGGACGACGGCACCTACAAGACCCGCGCCGAGGTGA
AGTTCGAGGGCGACACCCTAGTGAACCGCATCGAGCTGAAGGGCGTCGACTTCAAGGAGGACGGCAACAT
CCTGGGGCACAAGCTGGAGTACAACTTCAACAGCCACAACATCTATATCATGGCCGTCAAGCAGAAGAAC
GGCATCAAGGTGAACTTCAAGATCCGCCACAACGTGGAGGACGGCAGCGTGCAGCTCGCCGACCACTACC
AGCAGAACACCCCCATCGGCGACGGCCCCGTGCTGCTGCCCGACAGCCACTACCTGAGCACCCAGTCCGT
GCTGAGCAAAGACCCCAACGAGAAGCGCGATCACATGGTCCTGCTGGAGTTCCGCACCGCCGCCGGGATC
ACTCTCGGCATGGACGAGCTGTACAAGTAATACCACCCAGCTTTCTTGTACAAAGTGGTACGCGTGAATT
CACTCCTCAGGTGCAGGCTGCCTATCAGAAGGTGGTGGCTGGTGTGGCCAATGCCCTGGCTCACAAATAC
CACTGAGATCTTTTTCCCTCTGCCAAAAATTATGGGGACATCATGAAGCCCCTTGAGCATCTGACTTCTG
GCTAATAAAGGAAATTTATTTTCATTGCAATAGTGTGTTGGAATTTTTTGTGTCTCTCACTCGGAAGGAC
ATATGGGAGGGCAAATCATTTAAAACATCAGAATGAGTATTTGGTTTAGAGTTTGGCAACATATGCCCAT
ATGCTGGCTGCCATGAACAAAGGTTGGCTATAAAGAGGTCATCAGTATATGAAACAGCCCCCTGCTGTCC
ATTCCTTATTCCATAGAAAAGCCTTGACTTGAGGTTAGATTTTTTTTATATTTTGTTTTGTGTTATTTTT
TTCTTTAACATCCCTAAAATTTTCCTTACATGTTTTACTAGCCAGATTTTTCCTCCTCTCCTGACTACTC
CCAGTCATAGCTGTCCCTCTTCTCTTATGGAGATCCCTCGACCTGCAGCCCAAGCTTGGCGTAATCATGG
TCATAGCTGTTTCCTGTGTGAAATTGTTATCCGCTCACAATTCCACACAACATACGAGCCGGAAGCATAA
AGTGTAAAGCCTGGGGTGCCTAATGAGTGAGCTAACTCACATTAATTGCGTTGCGCTCACTGCCCGCTTT
CCAGTCGGGAAACCTGTCGTGCCAGCGGATCGACAGTACTAAGCTTGGTCTAATACCCAATCTCTCGTCT
TATCCAGATGTTTTATACGCCTCTGGCCCGTGTCTCAAAATCTCTGATGTTACATTGCACAAGATAAAAT
AATATCATCATGAACAATAAAACTGTCTGCTTACATAAACAGTAATACAAGGGGTGTTATGAGCCATATT
CAACGGGAAACGTCGAGGCCGCGATTAAATTCCAACATGGATGCTGATTTATATGGGTATAAATGGGCTC
GCGATAATGTCGGGCAATCAGGTGCGACAATCTATCGCTTGTATGGGAAGCCCGATGCGCCAGAGTTGTT
TCTGAAACATGGCAAAGGTAGCGTTGCCAATGATGTTACAGATGAGATGGTCAGACTAAACTGGCTGACG
GAATTTATGCCTCTTCCGACCATCAAGCATTTTATCCGTACTCCTGATGATGCATGGTTACTCACCACTG
CGATCCCCGGAAAAACAGCATTCCAGGTATTAGAAGAATATCCTGATTCAGGTGAAAATATTGTTGATGC
GCTGGCAGTGTTCCTGCGCCGGTTGCATTCGATTCCTGTTTGTAATTGTCCTTTTAACAGCGATCGCGTA
TTTCGTCTCGCTCAGGCGCAATCACGAATGAATAACGGTTTGGTTGATGCGAGTGATTTTGATGACGAGC
GTAATGGCTGGCCTGTTGAACAAGTCTGGAAAGAAATGCATAAACTTTTGCCATTCTCACCGGATTCAGT
CGTCACTCATGGTGATTTCTCACTTGATAACCTTATTTTTGACGAGGGGAAATTAATAGGTTGTATTGAT
GTTGGACGAGTCGGAATCGCAGACCGATACCAGGATCTTGCCATCCTATGGAACTGCCTCGGTGAGTTTT
CTCCTTCATTACAGAAACGGCTTTTTCAAAAATATGGTATTGATAATCCTGATATGAATAAATTGCAGTT
TCATTTGATGCTCGATGAGTTTTTCTAATCAGAATTGGTTAATTGGTTGTAACACTGGCAGAGCATTACG
CTGACTTGACGGGACGGCGCAAGCTCATGACCAAAATCCCTTAACGTGAGTTACGCGTCGTTCCACTGAG
CGTCAGAGGTATCACTAGTATTACAGAGGTAAGTTATAACAGTCGCCTAACCC
