>Addgene plasmid #103286 | LSB-hsa-miR-185-3p | depositor partial sequence | sequence record 195622 | hsa-miR-185-3p target
GACCAGAGGAAAGCCAGCCCCT
