>Addgene plasmid #103286 | LSB-hsa-miR-185-3p | addgene partial sequence | sequence record 270240 | mKate2-F 5'-ACCCGCTAAGAACCTCAAGA-3'
GAATCAAGGAGGCCGACAAAGAGACATACGTCGAGCAGCACGAGGTGGCTGTGGCCAGATACTGCGACCT
CCCTAGCAAACTGGGGCACAAACTTAATTGAGAATTCTACCACCCAGCTTTCTTGTACAAAGTGGTACGT
CTCAAGACCAGAGGTCTCTGCTTAAACTTAAGACCAGAGGAAAGCCAGCCCCTGACCAGAGGAAAGCCAG
CCCCTGACCAGAGGAAAGCCAGCCCCTGACCAGAGGAAAGCCAGCCCCTCAACCAGAAGAGACCTGTGCT
TCACTCCTCAGGTGCAGGCTGCCTATCAGAAGGTGGTGGCTGGTGTGGCCAATGCCCTGGCTCACAAATA
CCACTGAGATCTTTTTCCCTCTGCCAAAAATTATGGGGACATCATGAAGCCCCTTGAGCATCTGACTTCT
GGCTAATAAAGGAAATTTATTTTCATTGCAATAGTGTGTTGGAATTTTTTGTGTCTCTCACTCGGAAGGA
CATATGGGAGGGCAAATCATTTAAAACATCAGAATGAGTATTTGGTTTAGAGTTTGGCAACATATGCCCA
TATGCTGGCTGCCATGAACAAAGGTTGGCTATAAAGAGGTCATCAGTATATGAAACAGCCCCCTGCTGTC
CATTCCTTATT
